>Addgene plasmid #12659 | pcDNA3.1-FLAG-Claspin | addgene partial sequence | sequence record 19070 | CMV-F 5'-CGCAAATGGGCGGTAGGCGTG-3'
AGCTCTCTGGCTAACTAGAGAACCCACTGCTTACTGGCTTATCGAAATTAATACGACTCACTATAGGGAG
ACCCAAGCTGGCTAGCGTTTAAACTTAAGCTTACCATGGACTACAAGGACGACGATGACAAGGTACCAGG
ATCCACAGGCGAGGTGGGTTCTGAGGTTCACCTAGAAATCAATGACCCAAACGTCATTTCACAAGAGGAA
GCAGATAGTCCTTCAGATAGTGGACAGGGCAGCTATGAAACAATTGGACCCTTGAGTGAAGGAGATTCAG
ATGAAGAGATATTTGTAAGTAAGAAGTTGAAAAACAGGAAGGTTCTACAAGACAGTGATTCCGAAACAGA
GGACACAAATGCCTCTCCAGAGAAAACTACCTATGACAGTGCCGAGGAGGAAAATAAAGAGAATTTATAT
GCTGGGAAAAATACAAAAATCAAAAGGATTTACAAAACTGTGGCAGACAGTGATGAAAGTTACATGGAAA
AGTCTTTGTATCAGGAAAATCTTGAAGCGCAAGTGAAACCTTGCTTAGAGCTGAGTCTTCAGTCTGGAAA
CTCTACAGACTTTACCACTGACAGAAAGAGTTCCAAAAAGCACATACATGATAAAGAAGGAACTGCAGGA
AAAGCAAAAGTAAAATCAAAAAGAAGACTTGAGAAAGAGGAGAGAAAAATGGAAAAAATTAGACAGCTAA
AAAAGAAGGAAACAAAAAACCAGGAAGATGATGTAGAACAGCCATTTTATGACAGTGGCTGTCTTCTTGT
GG
