[The description below was written by a language model from this plasmid's Addgene catalogue record.]
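Description:
pcDNA3.1-FLAG-Claspin is a mammalian expression plasmid built on the Invitrogen pcDNA3.1 backbone (about 5.4 kb without insert) and carrying human Claspin (CLSPN) as an insert of roughly 4 kb. It is maintained in E. coli as a high-copy plasmid under ampicillin selection, and it carries a neomycin resistance marker, so transfected mammalian cells can be selected with G418 to obtain stable lines as well as being used for transient expression.

The Claspin coding sequence was cloned by restriction digestion between BamHI at the 5′ end and XhoI at the 3′ end, both sites being retained. It sits in frame with a FLAG epitope supplied by the backbone, giving an N-terminally FLAG-tagged protein that can be detected or immunoprecipitated with anti-FLAG antibodies. The record does not explicitly list the promoter or polyadenylation signal. However, pcDNA3.1 vectors normally drive expression from the CMV immediate-early promoter, and the listed sequencing primers (T7 upstream and BGH reverse downstream) fit the standard arrangement of a T7 promoter site before the cloning region and a bovine growth hormone polyadenylation signal after it. No feature table is provided, so these elements cannot be confirmed from annotation.

Claspin is an adaptor protein in the DNA replication checkpoint. The associated publication concerns its degradation through the SCF-βTrCP ubiquitin ligase during recovery from the checkpoint response. The construct therefore suits expression of tagged Claspin in human or other mammalian cells to study its stability, ubiquitin-dependent turnover, interaction partners and role in checkpoint signalling.
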