Addgene plasmid #12659: pcDNA3.1-FLAG-Claspin
Depositing lab: Michele Pagano. Depositing organization: NYU Grossman School of Medicine. Publication: SCFbetaTrCP-mediated degradation of Claspin regulates recovery from the DNA replication checkpoint response. Peschiaroli A, Dorrello NV, Guardavaccaro D, Venere M, Halazonetis T, Sherman NE, Pagano M. Mol Cell. 2006 Aug 4. 23(3):319-29. 10.1016/j.molcel.2006.06.013 PubMed 16885022.
Backbone
  Vector backbone: pcDNA3.1
  Backbone manufacturer: Invitrogen
  Backbone size w/o insert (bp): 5400
  Vector type: Mammalian Expression
  Selectable markers: Neomycin (select with G418)
Growth in bacteria
  Bacterial resistance: Ampicillin, 100 μg/mL
  Growth temperature: 37°C
  Growth strain: DH5alpha
  Copy number: High Copy
Gene/Insert
  Gene/Insert name: Claspin
  Species: H. sapiens (human)
  Insert size (bp): 4000
  GenBank ID: AF297866
  Entrez Gene: CLSPN
  Tag / fusion protein: Flag (N terminal on backbone)
  Cloning method: Restriction Enzyme; 5′ cloning site BamHI (not destroyed); 3′ cloning site XhoI (not destroyed)
  Sequencing primers: 5′ T7; 3′ BGHrev
Terms and licenses: Academic/Nonprofit Terms; Industry Terms: Not Available to Industry
How to cite: pcDNA3.1-FLAG-Claspin was a gift from Michele Pagano (Addgene plasmid # 12659 ; http://n2t.net/addgene:12659 ; RRID:Addgene_12659)
